Addgene plasmid #217889: p223-Pulse-Switch
Purpose: (Empty Backbone) Lentiviral Pulse-Switch vector for sgRNA expression, Cas9 and sgRNA expression are mutual exclusive; blastiR
Depositing lab: Ulrich Elling. Depositing organization: Institut fuer Molekulare Biotechnologie (IMBA). Publication: CRISPR-Switch regulates sgRNA activity by Cre recombination for sequential editing of two loci. Chylinski K, Hubmann M, Hanna RE, Yanchus C, Michlits G, Uijttewaal ECH, Doench J, Schramek D, Elling U. Nat Commun. 2019 Nov 29;10(1):5454. doi: 10.1038/s41467-019-13403-y. PubMed 31784531.
Backbone
  Vector backbone: pUC19
  Vector type: Mammalian Expression, Lentiviral, Cre/Lox, CRISPR
  Promoter: hU6
  Selectable markers: Blasticidin
Growth in bacteria
  Bacterial resistance: Ampicillin, 100 μg/mL
  Growth temperature: 37°C
  Growth strain: NEB Stable
  Copy number: High Copy
Gene/Insert
  Cloning method: Gibson Cloning
  Sequencing primers: 5′ GCATATACGATACAAGGCTGTTAGAGAG
Terms and licenses: Academic/Nonprofit Terms; Industry Terms: Not Available to Industry
How to cite: p223-Pulse-Switch was a gift from Ulrich Elling (Addgene plasmid # 217889 ; http://n2t.net/addgene:217889 ; RRID:Addgene_217889)
