[The description below was written by a language model from this plasmid's Addgene catalogue record and pLannotate feature annotations shown in this document.]
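Description:
p223-Pulse-Switch is an empty-backbone HIV-1-based lentiviral transfer vector for CRISPR work, about 13.3 kb and catalogued as built on pUC19. It combines Cas9 delivery with a Cre-switchable sgRNA cassette. In bacteria it is maintained through a high-copy ColE1/pUC origin with ampicillin resistance. An f1 origin and an SV40/EM7-driven bleomycin/Zeocin resistance cassette also lie in the plasmid backbone, outside the viral genome. The packaged region is driven by a CMV enhancer/promoter fused to a truncated 5' LTR. It carries the Ψ packaging signal, RRE, cPPT/CTS and WPRE, then a 3' LTR (annotated as a second truncated LTR) followed by a bGH polyadenylation signal.

The payload begins with a human U6 promoter, which is followed by a loxP site. Next comes an EF-1α core promoter driving S. pyogenes Cas9; the two overlapping N- and C-terminal annotations appear to cover a single continuous coding region. Blasticidin S deaminase sits downstream, though the table does not show how it is linked to Cas9. A second loxP site in the same orientation lies directly upstream of the sgRNA scaffold (tracrRNA fragment). In this arrangement the floxed Cas9-blasticidin cassette separates the U6 promoter from the scaffold, so transduced cells can express Cas9 and be selected with blasticidin while no functional sgRNA is made. Cre recombination should excise the cassette and join the U6 promoter to the scaffold, turning on the guide as Cas9 expression is removed. This fits the recorded purpose that Cas9 and sgRNA expression are mutually exclusive. Editing would then presumably rely on a brief pulse of residual Cas9, although the record does not say so. No guide is included, and the user's spacer is inserted by Gibson cloning.
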