Features (pLannotate 1.2.2; 37 found; start..end, strand, type, name):
    192..213     +  misc_feature   MCS (fragment): pBluescript multiple cloning site
    215..248     +  protein_bind   loxP: Cre-mediated recombination occurs in the 8-bp core sequence (GCATACAT). Cre recombinase
    249..313     +  misc_RNA       tracrRNA (fragment): trans-activating CRISPR RNA for the Streptococcus pyogenes CRISPR/Cas9 system
    323..911     +  misc_feature   WPRE: woodchuck hepatitis virus posttranscriptional regulatory element
    848..1429    +  CDS            nef (fragment): NEF_HV1H2 - Experimental evidence at protein level: Swiss-Prot protein existence level 1. Extracellular Nef protein targets CD4(+) T-lymphocytes for apoptosis by interacting with CXCR4 surface receptors. From Human immunodeficiency virus type 1 group M subtype B (isolate HXB2) (HIV-1).
   1436..1616    +  LTR            5' LTR (truncated): truncated 5' long terminal repeat (LTR) from HIV-1
   1648..1872    +  polyA_signal   bGH poly(A) signal: bovine growth hormone polyadenylation signal
   1876..1897    +  promoter       SV40 promoter (fragment): SV40 enhancer and early promoter
   1918..2346    +  rep_origin     f1 ori (sequence partly withheld): f1 bacteriophage origin of replication; arrow indicates direction of (+) strand synthesis
   2360..2689    +  promoter       SV40 promoter: SV40 enhancer and early promoter
   2737..2784    +  promoter       EM7 promoter: synthetic bacterial promoter&nbsp
   2803..3177    +  CDS            BleoR: antibiotic-binding protein; Sh ble from Streptoalloteichus hindustanus; confers resistance to bleomycin, phleomycin, and Zeocin™
   3187..3312    +  CDS            ble (fragment): BLE_KLEPN - Experimental evidence at protein level: Swiss-Prot protein existence level 1. Binding protein with a strong affinity to the bleomycin family of antibiotics. Binds to CL990; an antimitotic-antibiotic compound. From Klebsiella pneumoniae.
   3307..3428    +  polyA_signal   SV40 poly(A) signal: SV40 polyadenylation signal
   3499..3521    -  protein_bind   lac operator (fragment): The lac repressor binds to the lac operator to inhibit transcription in E. coli. This inhibition can be relieved by adding lactose or isopropyl-β-D-thiogalactopyranoside (IPTG). lac repressor encoded by lacI
   3525..3555    -  promoter       lac promoter: promoter for the E. coli lac operon
   3570..3591    -  protein_bind   CAP binding site: CAP binding activates transcription in the presence of cAMP. E. coli catabolite activator protein
   3604..3696    -  CDS            lacI (fragment): lac repressor; lacI; The lac repressor binds to the lac operator to inhibit transcription in E. coli. This inhibition can be relieved by adding lactose or isopropyl-β-D-thiogalactopyranoside (IPTG).
   3879..4467    -  rep_origin     ori: high-copy-number ColE1/pMB1/pBR322/pUC origin of replication
   4638..5498    -  CDS            AmpR: β-lactamase; bla; confers resistance to ampicillin, carbenicillin, and related antibiotics
   5499..5603    -  promoter       AmpR promoter: bla
   5662..5714    -  misc_feature   bom (fragment): basis of mobility region from pBR322
   5869..6248    +  enhancer       CMV enhancer: human cytomegalovirus immediate early enhancer
   6249..6448    +  promoter       CMV promoter: human cytomegalovirus (CMV) immediate early promoter
   6466..6646    +  LTR            5' LTR (truncated): truncated 5' long terminal repeat (LTR) from HIV-1
   6693..6818    +  misc_feature   HIV-1 Ψ: packaging signal of human immunodeficiency virus type 1
   6802..7165    +  CDS            HIV-1 gag (fragment): gag protein from human immunodeficiency virus 1; gag
   7311..7544    +  misc_feature   RRE: The Rev response element (RRE) of HIV-1 allows for Rev-dependent mRNA export from the nucleus to the cytoplasm.
   7921..8021    +  CDS            Rev (fragment): human immunodeficiency virus 1 (HIV-1) Rev protein; rev; enhances nuclear export of unspliced and incompletely spliced viral mRNAs
   8071..8188    +  misc_feature   cPPT/CTS: central polypurine tract and central termination sequence of HIV-1
   8230..8463    +  promoter       U6 promoter: RNA polymerase III promoter for human U6 snRNA
   8517..8550    +  protein_bind   loxP: Cre-mediated recombination occurs in the 8-bp core sequence (GCATACAT). Cre recombinase
   8565..8583    +  CDS            small t antigen (fragment): SV40 (simian virus 40) small t antigen
   8609..8820    +  promoter       EF-1α core promoter: core promoter for human elongation factor EF-1α
   8845..10563   +  CDS            Cas9(N): N-terminal portion of Streptococcus pyogenes Cas9 (Zetsche et al., 2015)
  10450..12948   +  CDS            Cas9(C): C-terminal portion of Streptococcus pyogenes Cas9 (Zetsche et al., 2015)
  13087..191     +  CDS            BSD (across the origin): blasticidin S deaminase; Aspergillus terreus BSD; confers resistance to blasticidin
>Addgene plasmid #217889 | p223-Pulse-Switch | addgene full sequence | sequence record 434050 | Addgene NGS Result
CTGGCAACCTGACTTGTATCGTCGCGATCGGAAATGAGAACAGGGGCATCTTGAGCCCCTGCGGACGGTG
CCGACAGGTGCTTCTCGATCTGCATCCTGGGATCAAAGCCATAGTGAAGGACAGTGATGGACAGCCGACG
GCAGTTGGGATTCGTGAATTGCTGCCCTCTGGTTATGTGTGGGAGGGCTAAGAATTCGATATCAAGCTTA
TCGGATAACTTCGTATAGCATACATTATACGAAGTTATCAGCATAGCAAGTTTAAATAAGGCTAGTCCGT
TATCAACTTGAAAAAGTGGCACCGAGTCGGTGCTTTTTTGCTAATCAACCTCTGGATTACAAAATTTGTG
AAAGATTGACTGGTATTCTTAACTATGTTGCTCCTTTTACGCTATGTGGATACGCTGCTTTAATGCCTTT
GTATCATGCTATTGCTTCCCGTATGGCTTTCATTTTCTCCTCCTTGTATAAATCCTGGTTGCTGTCTCTT
TATGAGGAGTTGTGGCCCGTTGTCAGGCAACGTGGCGTGGTGTGCACTGTGTTTGCTGACGCAACCCCCA
CTGGTTGGGGCATTGCCACCACCTGTCAGCTCCTTTCCGGGACTTTCGCTTTCCCCCTCCCTATTGCCAC
GGCGGAACTCATCGCCGCCTGCCTTGCCCGCTGCTGGACAGGGGCTCGGCTGTTGGGCACTGACAATTCC
GTGGTGTTGTCGGGGAAATCATCGTCCTTTCCTTGGCTGCTCGCCTGTGTTGCCACCTGGATTCTGCGCG
GGACGTCCTTCTGCTACGTCCCTTCGGCCCTCAATCCAGCGGACCTTCCTTCCCGCGGCCTGCTGCCGGC
TCTGCGGCCTCTTCCGCGTCTTCGCCTTCGCCCTCAGACGAGTCGGATCTCCCTTTGGGCCGCCTCCCCG
CATCGATACCGTCGACCTCGAGACCTAGAAAAACATGGAGCAATCACAAGTAGCAATACAGCAGCTACCA
ATGCTGATTGTGCCTGGCTAGAAGCACAAGAGGAGGAGGAGGTGGGTTTTCCAGTCACACCTCAGGTACC
TTTAAGACCAATGACTTACAAGGCAGCTGTAGATCTTAGCCACTTTTTAAAAGAAAAGGGGGGACTGGAA
GGGCTAATTCACTCCCAACGAAGACAAGATATCCTTGATCTGTGGATCTACCACACACAAGGCTACTTCC
CTGATTGGCAGAACTACACACCAGGGCCAGGGATCAGATATCCACTGACCTTTGGATGGTGCTACAAGCT
AGTACCAGTTGAGCAAGAGAAGGTAGAAGAAGCCAATGAAGGAGAGAACACCCGCTTGTTACACCCTGTG
AGCCTGCATGGGATGGATGACCCGGAGAGAGAAGTATTAGAGTGGAGGTTTGACAGCCGCCTAGCATTTC
ATCACATGGCCCGAGAGCTGCATCCGGACTGTACTGGGTCTCTCTGGTTAGACCAGATCTGAGCCTGGGA
GCTCTCTGGCTAACTAGGGAACCCACTGCTTAAGCCTCAATAAAGCTTGCCTTGAGTGCTTCAAGTAGTG
TGTGCCCGTCTGTTGTGTGACTCTGGTAACTAGAGATCCCTCAGACCCTTTTAGTCAGTGTGGAAAATCT
CTAGCAGGGCCCGTTTAAACCCGCTGATCAGCCTCGACTGTGCCTTCTAGTTGCCAGCCATCTGTTGTTT
GCCCCTCCCCCGTGCCTTCCTTGACCCTGGAAGGTGCCACTCCCACTGTCCTTTCCTAATAAAATGAGGA
AATTGCATCGCATTGTCTGAGTAGGTGTCATTCTATTCTGGGGGGTGGGGTGGGGCAGGACAGCAAGGGG
GAGGATTGGGAAGACAATAGCAGGCATGCTGGGGATGCGGTGGGCTCTATGGCTTCTGAGGCGGAAAGAA
CCAGCTGGGGCTCTAGGGGGTATCCCC
[124 nt withheld, positions 1918-2041]
C
[91 nt withheld, positions 2043-2133]
A
[49 nt withheld, positions 2135-2183]
CCTTTGACGTTGGAGTCCACGTTCTTT
[37 nt withheld, positions 2211-2247]
ACCCTATCTCGGTCTATTCTTTTGATTTATAAGGGATTTTGCCGATTTCGGCCTATTGGTTAAAAAATGA
GCTGATTTAACAAAAATTTAACGCGAATTAATTCTGTGGAATGTGTGTCAGTTAGGGTGTGGAAAGTCCC
CAGGCTCCCCAGCAGGCAGAAGTATGCAAAGCATGCATCTCAATTAGTCAGCAACCAGGTGTGGAAAGTC
CCCAGGCTCCCCAGCAGGCAGAAGTATGCAAAGCATGCATCTCAATTAGTCAGCAACCATAGTCCCGCCC
CTAACTCCGCCCATCCCGCCCCTAACTCCGCCCAGTTCCGCCCATTCTCCGCCCCATGGCTGACTAATTT
TTTTTATTTATGCAGAGGCCGAGGCCGCCTCTGCCTCTGAGCTATTCCAGAAGTAGTGAGGAGGCTTTTT
TGGAGGCCTAGGCTTTTGCAAAAAGCTCCCGGGAGCTTGTATATCCATTTTCGGATCTGATCAGCACGTG
TTGACAATTAATCATCGGCATAGTATATCGGCATAGTATAATACGACAAGGTGAGGAACTAAACCATGGC
CAAGTTGACCAGTGCCGTTCCGGTGCTCACCGCGCGCGACGTCGCCGGAGCGGTCGAGTTCTGGACCGAC
CGGCTCGGGTTCTCCCGGGACTTCGTGGAGGACGACTTCGCCGGTGTGGTCCGGGACGACGTGACCCTGT
TCATCAGCGCGGTCCAGGACCAGGTGGTGCCGGACAACACCCTGGCCTGGGTGTGGGTGCGCGGCCTGGA
CGAGCTGTACGCCGAGTGGTCGGAGGTCGTGTCCACGAACTTCCGGGACGCCTCCGGGCCGGCCATGACC
GAGATCGGCGAGCAGCCGTGGGGGCGGGAGTTCGCCCTGCGCGACCCGGCCGGCAACTGCGTGCACTTCG
TGGCCGAGGAGCAGGACTGACACGTGCTACGAGATTTCGATTCCACCGCCGCCTTCTATGAAAGGTTGGG
CTTCGGAATCGTTTTCCGGGACGCCGGCTGGATGATCCTCCAGCGCGGGGATCTCATGCTGGAGTTCTTC
GCCCACCCCAACTTGTTTATTGCAGCTTATAATGGTTACAAATAAAGCAATAGCATCACAAATTTCACAA
ATAAAGCATTTTTTTCACTGCATTCTAGTTGTGGTTTGTCCAAACTCATCAATGTATCTTATCATGTCTG
TATACCGTCGACCTCTAGCTAGAGCTTGGCGTAATCATGGTCATAGCTGTTTCCTGTGTGAAATTGTTAT
CCGCTCACAATTCCACACAACATACGAGCCGGAAGCATAAAGTGTAAAGCCTGGGGTGCCTAATGAGTGA
GCTAACTCACATTAATTGCGTTGCGCTCACTGCCCGCTTTCCAGTCGGGAAACCTGTCGTGCCAGCTGCA
TTAATGAATCGGCCAACGCGCGGGGAGAGGCGGTTTGCGTATTGGGCGCTCTTCCGCTTCCTCGCTCACT
GACTCGCTGCGCTCGGTCGTTCGGCTGCGGCGAGCGGTATCAGCTCACTCAAAGGCGGTAATACGGTTAT
CCACAGAATCAGGGGATAACGCAGGAAAGAACATGTGAGCAAAAGGCCAGCAAAAGGCCAGGAACCGTAA
AAAGGCCGCGTTGCTGGCGTTTTTCCATAGGCTCCGCCCCCCTGACGAGCATCACAAAAATCGACGCTCA
AGTCAGAGGTGGCGAAACCCGACAGGACTATAAAGATACCAGGCGTTTCCCCCTGGAAGCTCCCTCGTGC
GCTCTCCTGTTCCGACCCTGCCGCTTACCGGATACCTGTCCGCCTTTCTCCCTTCGGGAAGCGTGGCGCT
TTCTCATAGCTCACGCTGTAGGTATCTCAGTTCGGTGTAGGTCGTTCGCTCCAAGCTGGGCTGTGTGCAC
GAACCCCCCGTTCAGCCCGACCGCTGCGCCTTATCCGGTAACTATCGTCTTGAGTCCAACCCGGTAAGAC
ACGACTTATCGCCACTGGCAGCAGCCACTGGTAACAGGATTAGCAGAGCGAGGTATGTAGGCGGTGCTAC
AGAGTTCTTGAAGTGGTGGCCTAACTACGGCTACACTAGAAGAACAGTATTTGGTATCTGCGCTCTGCTG
AAGCCAGTTACCTTCGGAAAAAGAGTTGGTAGCTCTTGATCCGGCAAACAAACCACCGCTGGTAGCGGTG
GTTTTTTTGTTTGCAAGCAGCAGATTACGCGCAGAAAAAAAGGATCTCAAGAAGATCCTTTGATCTTTTC
TACGGGGTCTGACGCTCAGTGGAACGAAAACTCACGTTAAGGGATTTTGGTCATGAGATTATCAAAAAGG
ATCTTCACCTAGATCCTTTTAAATTAAAAATGAAGTTTTAAATCAATCTAAAGTATATATGAGTAAACTT
GGTCTGACAGTTACCAATGCTTAATCAGTGAGGCACCTATCTCAGCGATCTGTCTATTTCGTTCATCCAT
AGTTGCCTGACTCCCCGTCGTGTAGATAACTACGATACGGGAGGGCTTACCATCTGGCCCCAGTGCTGCA
ATGATACCGCGAGACCCACGCTCACCGGCTCCAGATTTATCAGCAATAAACCAGCCAGCCGGAAGGGCCG
AGCGCAGAAGTGGTCCTGCAACTTTATCCGCCTCCATCCAGTCTATTAATTGTTGCCGGGAAGCTAGAGT
AAGTAGTTCGCCAGTTAATAGTTTGCGCAACGTTGTTGCCATTGCTACAGGCATCGTGGTGTCACGCTCG
TCGTTTGGTATGGCTTCATTCAGCTCCGGTTCCCAACGATCAAGGCGAGTTACATGATCCCCCATGTTGT
GCAAAAAAGCGGTTAGCTCCTTCGGTCCTCCGATCGTTGTCAGAAGTAAGTTGGCCGCAGTGTTATCACT
CATGGTTATGGCAGCACTGCATAATTCTCTTACTGTCATGCCATCCGTAAGATGCTTTTCTGTGACTGGT
GAGTACTCAACCAAGTCATTCTGAGAATAGTGTATGCGGCGACCGAGTTGCTCTTGCCCGGCGTCAATAC
GGGATAATACCGCGCCACATAGCAGAACTTTAAAAGTGCTCATCATTGGAAAACGTTCTTCGGGGCGAAA
ACTCTCAAGGATCTTACCGCTGTTGAGATCCAGTTCGATGTAACCCACTCGTGCACCCAACTGATCTTCA
GCATCTTTTACTTTCACCAGCGTTTCTGGGTGAGCAAAAACAGGAAGGCAAAATGCCGCAAAAAAGGGAA
TAAGGGCGACACGGAAATGTTGAATACTCATACTCTTCCTTTTTCAATATTATTGAAGCATTTATCAGGG
TTATTGTCTCATGAGCGGATACATATTTGAATGTATTTAGAAAAATAAACAAATAGGGGTTCCGCGCACA
TTTCCCCGAAAAGTGCCACCTGACGTCGACGGATCGGGAGATCTCCCGATCCCCTATGGTGCACTCTCAG
TACAATCTGCTCTGATGCCGCATAGTTAAGCCAGTATCTGCTCCCTGCTTGTGTGTTGGAGGTCGCTGAG
TAGTGCGCGAGCAAAATTTAAGCTACAACAAGGCAAGGCTTGACCGACAATTGCATGAAGAATCTGCTTA
GGGTTAGGCGTTTTGCGCTGCTTCGCGATGTACGGGCCAGATATACGCGTTGACATTGATTATTGACTAG
TTATTAATAGTAATCAATTACGGGGTCATTAGTTCATAGCCCATATATGGAGTTCCGCGTTACATAACTT
ACGGTAAATGGCCCGCCTGGCTGACCGCCCAACGACCCCCGCCCATTGACGTCAATAATGACGTATGTTC
CCATAGTAACGCCAATAGGGACTTTCCATTGACGTCAATGGGTGGAGTATTTACGGTAAACTGCCCACTT
GGCAGTACATCAAGTGTATCATATGCCAAGTACGCCCCCTATTGACGTCAATGACGGTAAATGGCCCGCC
TGGCATTATGCCCAGTACATGACCTTATGGGACTTTCCTACTTGGCAGTACATCTACGTATTAGTCATCG
CTATTACCATGGTGATGCGGTTTTGGCAGTACATCAATGGGCGTGGATAGCGGTTTGACTCACGGGGATT
TCCAAGTCTCCACCCCATTGACGTCAATGGGAGTTTGTTTTGGCACCAAAATCAACGGGACTTTCCAAAA
TGTCGTAACAACTCCGCCCCATTGACGCAAATGGGCGGTAGGCGTGTACGGTGGGAGGTCTATATAAGCA
GCGCGTTTTGCCTGTACTGGGTCTCTCTGGTTAGACCAGATCTGAGCCTGGGAGCTCTCTGGCTAACTAG
GGAACCCACTGCTTAAGCCTCAATAAAGCTTGCCTTGAGTGCTTCAAGTAGTGTGTGCCCGTCTGTTGTG
TGACTCTGGTAACTAGAGATCCCTCAGACCCTTTTAGTCAGTGTGGAAAATCTCTAGCAGTGGCGCCCGA
ACAGGGACTTGAAAGCGAAAGGGAAACCAGAGGAGCTCTCTCGACGCAGGACTCGGCTTGCTGAAGCGCG
CACGGCAAGAGGCGAGGGGCGGCGACTGGTGAGTACGCCAAAAATTTTGACTAGCGGAGGCTAGAAGGAG
AGAGATGGGTGCGAGAGCGTCAGTATTAAGCGGGGGAGAATTAGATCGCGATGGGAAAAAATTCGGTTAA
GGCCAGGGGGAAAGAAAAAATATAAATTAAAACATATAGTATGGGCAAGCAGGGAGCTAGAACGATTCGC
AGTTAATCCTGGCCTGTTAGAAACATCAGAAGGCTGTAGACAAATACTGGGACAGCTACAACCATCCCTT
CAGACAGGATCAGAAGAACTTAGATCATTATATAATACAGTAGCAACCCTCTATTGTGTGCATCAAAGGA
TAGAGATAAAAGACACCAAGGAAGCTTTAGACAAGATAGAGGAAGAGCAAAACAAAAGTAAGACCACCGC
ACAGCAAGCGGCCGCTGATCTTCAGACCTGGAGGAGGAGATATGAGGGACAATTGGAGAAGTGAATTATA
TAAATATAAAGTAGTAAAAATTGAACCATTAGGAGTAGCACCCACCAAGGCAAAGAGAAGAGTGGTGCAG
AGAGAAAAAAGAGCAGTGGGAATAGGAGCTTTGTTCCTTGGGTTCTTGGGAGCAGCAGGAAGCACTATGG
GCGCAGCGTCAATGACGCTGACGGTACAGGCCAGACAATTATTGTCTGGTATAGTGCAGCAGCAGAACAA
TTTGCTGAGGGCTATTGAGGCGCAACAGCATCTGTTGCAACTCACAGTCTGGGGCATCAAGCAGCTCCAG
GCAAGAATCCTGGCTGTGGAAAGATACCTAAAGGATCAACAGCTCCTGGGGATTTGGGGTTGCTCTGGAA
AACTCATTTGCACCACTGCTGTGCCTTGGAATGCTAGTTGGAGTAATAAATCTCTGGAACAGATTTGGAA
TCACACGACCTGGATGGAGTGGGACAGAGAAATTAACAATTACACAAGCTTAATACACTCCTTAATTGAA
GAATCGCAAAACCAGCAAGAAAAGAATGAACAAGAATTATTGGAATTAGATAAATGGGCAAGTTTGTGGA
ATTGGTTTAACATAACAAATTGGCTGTGGTATATAAAATTATTCATAATGATAGTAGGAGGCTTGGTAGG
TTTAAGAATAGTTTTTGCTGTACTTTCTATAGTGAATAGAGTTAGGCAGGGATATTCACCATTATCGTTT
CAGACCCACCTCCCAACCCCGAGGGGACCCGACAGGCCCGAAGGAATAGAAGAAGAAGGTGGAGAGAGAG
ACAGAGACAGATCCATTCGATTAGTGAACGGATCGGCACTGCGTGCGCCAATTCTGCAGACAAATGGCAG
TATTCATCCACAATTTTAAAAGAAAAGGGGGGATTGGGGGGTACAGTGCAGGGGAAAGAATAGTAGACAT
AATAGCAACAGACATACAAACTAAAGAATTACAAAAACAAATTACAAAAATTCAAAATTTTCGGGTTTAT
TACAGGGACAGCAGAGATCCAGTTTGGTTAATTATTTCCCATGATTCCTTCATATTTGCATATACGATAC
AAGGCTGTTAGAGAGATAATTAGAATTAATTTGACTGTAAACACAAAGATATTAGTACAAAATACGTGAC
GTAGAAAGTAATAATTTCTTGGGTAGTTTGCAGTTTTAAAATTATGTTTTAAAATGGACTATCATATGCT
TACCGTAACTTGAAAGTATTTCGATTTCTTGGCTTTATATATCTTGTGGAAAGGACGAAACACCGGAGAC
GATCAGTATACGTAACGTCTCTGTTTAAGAGCTATGCTGATAACTTCGTATAGCATACATTATACGAAGT
TATTTTTTTTTTTTTAGCTAGGTCTTGAAAGGAGTGGGAATTGGCTCCGGTGCCCGTCAGTGGGCAGAGC
GCACATCGCCCACAGTCCCCGAGAAGTTGGGGGGAGGGGTCGGCAATTGATCCGGTGCCTAGAGAAGGTG
GCGCGGGGTAAACTGGGAAAGTGATGTCGTGTACTGGCTCCGCCTTTTTCCCGAGGGTGGGGGAGAACCG
TATATAAGTGCAGTAGTCGCCGTGAACGTTCTTTTTCGCAACGGGTTTGCCGCCAGAACACAGGACCGGT
TCTAGAGCGCTGCCACCATGGACAAGAAGTACAGCATCGGCCTGGACATCGGCACCAACTCTGTGGGCTG
GGCCGTGATCACCGACGAGTACAAGGTGCCCAGCAAGAAATTCAAGGTGCTGGGCAACACCGACCGGCAC
AGCATCAAGAAGAACCTGATCGGAGCCCTGCTGTTCGACAGCGGCGAAACAGCCGAGGCCACCCGGCTGA
AGAGAACCGCCAGAAGAAGATACACCAGACGGAAGAACCGGATCTGCTATCTGCAAGAGATCTTCAGCAA
CGAGATGGCCAAGGTGGACGACAGCTTCTTCCACAGACTGGAAGAGTCCTTCCTGGTGGAAGAGGATAAG
AAGCACGAGCGGCACCCCATCTTCGGCAACATCGTGGACGAGGTGGCCTACCACGAGAAGTACCCCACCA
TCTACCACCTGAGAAAGAAACTGGTGGACAGCACCGACAAGGCCGACCTGCGGCTGATCTATCTGGCCCT
GGCCCACATGATCAAGTTCCGGGGCCACTTCCTGATCGAGGGCGACCTGAACCCCGACAACAGCGACGTG
GACAAGCTGTTCATCCAGCTGGTGCAGACCTACAACCAGCTGTTCGAGGAAAACCCCATCAACGCCAGCG
GCGTGGACGCCAAGGCCATCCTGTCTGCCAGACTGAGCAAGAGCAGACGGCTGGAAAATCTGATCGCCCA
GCTGCCCGGCGAGAAGAAGAATGGCCTGTTCGGAAACCTGATTGCCCTGAGCCTGGGCCTGACCCCCAAC
TTCAAGAGCAACTTCGACCTGGCCGAGGATGCCAAACTGCAGCTGAGCAAGGACACCTACGACGACGACC
TGGACAACCTGCTGGCCCAGATCGGCGACCAGTACGCCGACCTGTTTCTGGCCGCCAAGAACCTGTCCGA
CGCCATCCTGCTGAGCGACATCCTGAGAGTGAACACCGAGATCACCAAGGCCCCCCTGAGCGCCTCTATG
ATCAAGAGATACGACGAGCACCACCAGGACCTGACCCTGCTGAAAGCTCTCGTGCGGCAGCAGCTGCCTG
AGAAGTACAAAGAGATTTTCTTCGACCAGAGCAAGAACGGCTACGCCGGCTACATTGACGGCGGAGCCAG
CCAGGAAGAGTTCTACAAGTTCATCAAGCCCATCCTGGAAAAGATGGACGGCACCGAGGAACTGCTCGTG
AAGCTGAACAGAGAGGACCTGCTGCGGAAGCAGCGGACCTTCGACAACGGCAGCATCCCCCACCAGATCC
ACCTGGGAGAGCTGCACGCCATTCTGCGGCGGCAGGAAGATTTTTACCCATTCCTGAAGGACAACCGGGA
AAAGATCGAGAAGATCCTGACCTTCCGCATCCCCTACTACGTGGGCCCTCTGGCCAGGGGAAACAGCAGA
TTCGCCTGGATGACCAGAAAGAGCGAGGAAACCATCACCCCCTGGAACTTCGAGGAAGTGGTGGACAAGG
GCGCTTCCGCCCAGAGCTTCATCGAGCGGATGACCAACTTCGATAAGAACCTGCCCAACGAGAAGGTGCT
GCCCAAGCACAGCCTGCTGTACGAGTACTTCACCGTGTATAACGAGCTGACCAAAGTGAAATACGTGACC
GAGGGAATGAGAAAGCCCGCCTTCCTGAGCGGCGAGCAGAAAAAGGCCATCGTGGACCTGCTGTTCAAGA
CCAACCGGAAAGTGACCGTGAAGCAGCTGAAAGAGGACTACTTCAAGAAAATCGAGTGCTTCGACTCCGT
GGAAATCTCCGGCGTGGAAGATCGGTTCAACGCCTCCCTGGGCACATACCACGATCTGCTGAAAATTATC
AAGGACAAGGACTTCCTGGACAATGAGGAAAACGAGGACATTCTGGAAGATATCGTGCTGACCCTGACAC
TGTTTGAGGACAGAGAGATGATCGAGGAACGGCTGAAAACCTATGCCCACCTGTTCGACGACAAAGTGAT
GAAGCAGCTGAAGCGGCGGAGATACACCGGCTGGGGCAGGCTGAGCCGGAAGCTGATCAACGGCATCCGG
GACAAGCAGTCCGGCAAGACAATCCTGGATTTCCTGAAGTCCGACGGCTTCGCCAACAGAAACTTCATGC
AGCTGATCCACGACGACAGCCTGACCTTTAAAGAGGACATCCAGAAAGCCCAGGTGTCCGGCCAGGGCGA
TAGCCTGCACGAGCACATTGCCAATCTGGCCGGCAGCCCCGCCATTAAGAAGGGCATCCTGCAGACAGTG
AAGGTGGTGGACGAGCTCGTGAAAGTGATGGGCCGGCACAAGCCCGAGAACATCGTGATCGAAATGGCCA
GAGAGAACCAGACCACCCAGAAGGGACAGAAGAACAGCCGCGAGAGAATGAAGCGGATCGAAGAGGGCAT
CAAAGAGCTGGGCAGCCAGATCCTGAAAGAACACCCCGTGGAAAACACCCAGCTGCAGAACGAGAAGCTG
TACCTGTACTACCTGCAGAATGGGCGGGATATGTACGTGGACCAGGAACTGGACATCAACCGGCTGTCCG
ACTACGATGTGGACCATATCGTGCCTCAGAGCTTTCTGAAGGACGACTCCATCGACAACAAGGTGCTGAC
CAGAAGCGACAAGAACCGGGGCAAGAGCGACAACGTGCCCTCCGAAGAGGTCGTGAAGAAGATGAAGAAC
TACTGGCGGCAGCTGCTGAACGCCAAGCTGATTACCCAGAGAAAGTTCGACAATCTGACCAAGGCCGAGA
GAGGCGGCCTGAGCGAACTGGATAAGGCCGGCTTCATCAAGAGACAGCTGGTGGAAACCCGGCAGATCAC
AAAGCACGTGGCACAGATCCTGGACTCCCGGATGAACACTAAGTACGACGAGAATGACAAGCTGATCCGG
GAAGTGAAAGTGATCACCCTGAAGTCCAAGCTGGTGTCCGATTTCCGGAAGGATTTCCAGTTTTACAAAG
TGCGCGAGATCAACAACTACCACCACGCCCACGACGCCTACCTGAACGCCGTCGTGGGAACCGCCCTGAT
CAAAAAGTACCCTAAGCTGGAAAGCGAGTTCGTGTACGGCGACTACAAGGTGTACGACGTGCGGAAGATG
ATCGCCAAGAGCGAGCAGGAAATCGGCAAGGCTACCGCCAAGTACTTCTTCTACAGCAACATCATGAACT
TTTTCAAGACCGAGATTACCCTGGCCAACGGCGAGATCCGGAAGCGGCCTCTGATCGAGACAAACGGCGA
AACCGGGGAGATCGTGTGGGATAAGGGCCGGGATTTTGCCACCGTGCGGAAAGTGCTGAGCATGCCCCAA
GTGAATATCGTGAAAAAGACCGAGGTGCAGACAGGCGGCTTCAGCAAAGAGTCTATCCTGCCCAAGAGGA
ACAGCGATAAGCTGATCGCCAGAAAGAAGGACTGGGACCCTAAGAAGTACGGCGGCTTCGACAGCCCCAC
CGTGGCCTATTCTGTGCTGGTGGTGGCCAAAGTGGAAAAGGGCAAGTCCAAGAAACTGAAGAGTGTGAAA
GAGCTACTGGGGATCACCATCATGGAAAGAAGCAGCTTCGAGAAGAATCCCATCGACTTTCTGGAAGCCA
AGGGCTACAAAGAAGTGAAAAAGGACCTGATCATCAAGCTGCCTAAGTACTCCCTGTTCGAGCTGGAAAA
CGGCCGGAAGAGAATGCTGGCCTCTGCCGGCGAACTGCAGAAGGGAAACGAACTGGCCCTGCCCTCCAAA
TATGTGAACTTCCTGTACCTGGCCAGCCACTATGAGAAGCTGAAGGGCTCCCCCGAGGATAATGAGCAGA
AACAGCTGTTTGTGGAACAGCACAAGCACTACCTGGACGAGATCATCGAGCAGATCAGCGAGTTCTCCAA
GAGAGTGATCCTGGCCGACGCTAATCTGGACAAAGTGCTGTCCGCCTACAACAAGCACCGGGATAAGCCC
ATCAGAGAGCAGGCCGAGAATATCATCCACCTGTTTACCCTGACCAATCTGGGAGCCCCTGCCGCCTTCA
AGTACTTTGACACCACCATCGACCGGAAGAGGTACACCAGCACCAAAGAGGTGCTGGACGCCACCCTGAT
CCACCAGAGCATCACCGGCCTGTACGAGACACGGATCGACCTGTCTCAGCTGGGAGGCGACAAGCGACCT
GCCGCCACAAAGAAGGCTGGACAGGCTAAGAAGAAGAAAGATTACAAAGACGATGACGATAAGGGATCCG
GCGCAACAAACTTCTCTCTGCTGAAACAAGCCGGAGATGTCGAAGAGAATCCTGGACCGATGGCCAAGCC
TTTGTCTCAAGAAGAATCCACCCTCATTGAAAGAGCAACGGCTACAATCAACAGCATCCCCATCTCTGAA
GACTACAGCGTCGCCAGCGCAGCTCTCTCTAGCGACGGCCGCATCTTCACTGGTGTCAATGTATATCATT
TTACTGGGGGACCTTGTGCAGAACTCGTGGTGCTGGGCACTGCTGCTGCTGCGGCAG
